Addgene plasmid #159618: pET-AspS
Purpose: Expression plasmid for AcpS phosphopantetheinyl transferase
Depositing lab: Christopher T Walsh & Jun Yin. Depositing organization: Harvard Medical School. Publication: Genetically encoded short peptide tags for orthogonal protein labeling by Sfp and AcpS phosphopantetheinyl transferases. Zhou Z, Cironi P, Lin AJ, Xu Y, Hrvatin S, Golan DE, Silver PA, Walsh CT, Yin J. ACS Chem Biol. 2007 May 22;2(5):337-46. doi: 10.1021/cb700054k. Epub 2007 Apr 27. PubMed 17465518.
Backbone
  Vector backbone: pET
  Vector type: Bacterial Expression
Growth in bacteria
  Bacterial resistance: Kanamycin, 50 μg/mL
  Growth temperature: 37°C
  Growth strain: DH5alpha
  Copy number: Unknown
Gene/Insert
  Gene/Insert name: AcpS
  Species: E coli
  Insert size (bp): 381
  Tag / fusion protein: 6HIS (N terminal on insert)
  Cloning method: Restriction Enzyme; 5′ cloning site NdeI (not destroyed); 3′ cloning site XhoI (not destroyed)
  Sequencing primers: 5′ T7; 3′ T7-term
Terms and licenses: Academic/Nonprofit Terms; Industry Terms: Not Available to Industry
How to cite: pET-AspS was a gift from Christopher T Walsh & Jun Yin (Addgene plasmid # 159618 ; http://n2t.net/addgene:159618 ; RRID:Addgene_159618)
