[The description below was written by a language model from this plasmid's Addgene catalogue record and pLannotate feature annotations shown in this document.]
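Description:
pET-AspS is a bacterial expression plasmid built on a pET backbone for producing the Escherichia coli phosphopantetheinyl transferase AcpS. The plasmid name reads "AspS", but both the catalogue insert field and the sequence annotation identify the gene as acpS. The 5,670-nt sequenced plasmid carries a kanamycin resistance gene (aph(3')-Ia) for selection. It replicates from a ColE1/pBR322-type origin accompanied by the bom region and the rop gene, which normally holds copy number down, although the catalogue lists copy number as unknown. An f1 origin is also present, along with short annotated fragments of a tetracycline resistance gene that appear to be non-functional pBR322 remnants.

The roughly 381-bp acpS coding sequence was cloned between NdeI and XhoI sites, downstream of a T7 promoter with an adjacent lac operator and the strong T7 gene 10 ribosome binding site, and upstream of the T7 terminator. A plasmid-borne lacI gene supplies lac repressor, so transcription should be IPTG-inducible in a host that provides T7 RNA polymerase. The catalogue host, DH5alpha, serves for propagation only. The catalogue records an N-terminal 6xHis tag, which matches a His-containing tag fragment followed by a thrombin cleavage site immediately upstream of acpS. A second His-tag fragment is annotated just after the insert, but the record does not say whether it is translated in frame.

AcpS transfers the 4'-phosphopantetheine group of coenzyme A onto a serine of acyl carrier protein. According to the associated publication title, the enzyme is used alongside Sfp for orthogonal, site-specific labeling of proteins carrying short genetically encoded peptide tags. This plasmid provides a source of purifiable recombinant AcpS for such work.
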