Features (pLannotate 1.2.2; 21 found; start..end, strand, type, name):
     15..37      +  RBS            RBS: efficient ribosome binding site from bacteriophage T7 gene 10 (Olins and Rangwala, 1989)
     56..72      +  CDS            capTEV™ (fragment): composite tag for in vivo biotinylation, TEV protease cleavage, and 6xHis tagging
     83..100     +  CDS            thrombin site: thrombin recognition and cleavage site
    104..481     +  CDS            acpS: ACPS_ECOLI - Also known as dpj. Experimental evidence at protein level: Swiss-Prot protein existence level 1. Transfers the 4'-phosphopantetheine moiety from coenzyme A to the 'Ser-36' of acyl-carrier-protein. From Escherichia coli (strain K12).
    491..508     +  CDS            9xHis (fragment): 9xHis affinity tag
    518..567     +  CDS            SET1 (fragment): solubility-enhancement tag derived from T7 phage gene 10B
    575..622     +  terminator     T7 terminator: transcription terminator for bacteriophage T7 RNA polymerase
    659..1087    +  rep_origin     f1 ori (sequence partly withheld): f1 bacteriophage origin of replication; arrow indicates direction of (+) strand synthesis
   1140..1197    +  promoter       AmpR promoter (fragment): bla
   1206..2021    -  CDS            KanR: aminoglycoside phosphotransferase; aph(3')-Ia; confers resistance to kanamycin in bacteria or G418 (Geneticin®) in eukaryotes
   2143..2731    +  rep_origin     ori: high-copy-number ColE1/pMB1/pBR322/pUC origin of replication
   2917..3056    -  misc_feature   bom: basis of mobility region from pBR322
   3158..3349    -  CDS            rop: Rop protein, which maintains plasmids at low copy number; rop
   3366..3746    +  CDS            YPB1_ECOLX: Protein predicted: Swiss-Prot protein existence level 4. From Escherichia coli.
   3818..4109    -  CDS            TcR (fragment): tetracycline efflux protein; tet; confers resistance to tetracycline
   4124..4145    -  protein_bind   CAP binding site: CAP binding activates transcription in the presence of cAMP. E. coli catabolite activator protein
   4158..5240    -  CDS            lacI: lac repressor; lacI; The lac repressor binds to the lac operator to inhibit transcription in E. coli. This inhibition can be relieved by adding lactose or isopropyl-β-D-thiogalactopyranoside (IPTG).
   5241..5318    -  promoter       lacI promoter: lacI
   5326..5605    -  CDS            TcR (fragment): tetracycline efflux protein; tet; confers resistance to tetracycline
   5627..5645    +  promoter       T7 promoter: promoter for bacteriophage T7 RNA polymerase
   5646..5670    +  protein_bind   lac operator: The lac repressor binds to the lac operator to inhibit transcription in E. coli. This inhibition can be relieved by adding lactose or isopropyl-β-D-thiogalactopyranoside (IPTG). lac repressor encoded by lacI
>Addgene plasmid #159618 | pET-AspS | addgene full sequence | sequence record 315214 | Addgene NGS Result
CCTCTAGAAATAATTTTGTTTAACTTTAAGAAGGAGATATACCATGGGCAGCAGCCATCATCATCATCAT
CACAGCAGCGGCCTGGTGCCGCGCGGCAGCCATATGGCAATATTAGGTTTAGGCACGGATATTGTGGAGA
TCGCTCGCATCGAAGCGGTGATCGCCCGATCCGGTGATCGCCTGGCACGCCGCGTATTAAGCGATAACGA
ATGGGCTATCTGGAAAACGCACCACCAGCCGGTGCGTTTTCTGGCGAAGCGTTTTGCTGTGAAAGAAGCC
GCAGCAAAAGCGTTTGGCACCGGGATCCGCAATGGTCTGGCGTTTAATCAATTTGAAGTATTCAATGATG
AGCTCGGCAAACCACGGCTACGGCTATGGGGCGAGGCATTAAAACTGGCGGAAAAGCTGGGCGTTGCAAA
TATGCATGTAACGCTGGCAGATGAGCGGCACTATGCTTGTGCCACGGTAATTATTGAAAGTTAACTCGAG
CACCACCACCACCACCACTGAGATCCGGCTGCTAACAAAGCCCGAAAGGAAGCTGAGTTGGCTGCTGCCA
CCGCTGAGCAATAACTAGCATAACCCCTTGGGGCCTCTAAACGGGTCTTGAGGGGTTTTTTGCTGAAAGG
AGGAACTATATCCGGATTGGCGAATGGG
[124 nt withheld, positions 659-782]
C
[91 nt withheld, positions 784-874]
A
[49 nt withheld, positions 876-924]
CCTTTGACGTTGGAGTCCACGTTCTTT
[37 nt withheld, positions 952-988]
ACCCTATCTCGGTCTATTCTTTTGATTTATAAGGGATTTTGCCGATTTCGGCCTATTGGTTAAAAAATGA
GCTGATTTAACAAAAATTTAACGCGAATTTTAACAAAATATTAACGCTTACAATTTAGGTGGCACTTTTC
GGGGAAATGTGCGCGGAACCCCTATTTGTTTATTTTTCTAAATACATTCAAATATGTATCCGCTCATGAA
TTAATTCTTAGAAAAACTCATCGAGCATCAAATGAAACTGCAATTTATTCATATCAGGATTATCAATACC
ATATTTTTGAAAAAGCCGTTTCTGTAATGAAGGAGAAAACTCACCGAGGCAGTTCCATAGGATGGCAAGA
TCCTGGTATCGGTCTGCGATTCCGACTCGTCCAACATCAATACAACCTATTAATTTCCCCTCGTCAAAAA
TAAGGTTATCAAGTGAGAAATCACCATGAGTGACGACTGAATCCGGTGAGAATGGCAAAAGTTTATGCAT
TTCTTTCCAGACTTGTTCAACAGGCCAGCCATTACGCTCGTCATCAAAATCACTCGCATCAACCAAACCG
TTATTCATTCGTGATTGCGCCTGAGCGAGACGAAATACGCGATCGCTGTTAAAAGGACAATTACAAACAG
GAATCGAATGCAACCGGCGCAGGAACACTGCCAGCGCATCAACAATATTTTCACCTGAATCAGGATATTC
TTCTAATACCTGGAATGCTGTTTTCCCGGGGATCGCAGTGGTGAGTAACCATGCATCATCAGGAGTACGG
ATAAAATGCTTGATGGTCGGAAGAGGCATAAATTCCGTCAGCCAGTTTAGTCTGACCATCTCATCTGTAA
CATCATTGGCAACGCTACCTTTGCCATGTTTCAGAAACAACTCTGGCGCATCGGGCTTCCCATACAATCG
ATAGATTGTCGCACCTGATTGCCCGACATTATCGCGAGCCCATTTATACCCATATAAATCAGCATCCATG
TTGGAATTTAATCGCGGCCTAGAGCAAGACGTTTCCCGTTGAATATGGCTCATAACACCCCTTGTATTAC
TGTTTATGTAAGCAGACAGTTTTATTGTTCATGACCAAAATCCCTTAACGTGAGTTTTCGTTCCACTGAG
CGTCAGACCCCGTAGAAAAGATCAAAGGATCTTCTTGAGATCCTTTTTTTCTGCGCGTAATCTGCTGCTT
GCAAACAAAAAAACCACCGCTACCAGCGGTGGTTTGTTTGCCGGATCAAGAGCTACCAACTCTTTTTCCG
AAGGTAACTGGCTTCAGCAGAGCGCAGATACCAAATACTGTCCTTCTAGTGTAGCCGTAGTTAGGCCACC
ACTTCAAGAACTCTGTAGCACCGCCTACATACCTCGCTCTGCTAATCCTGTTACCAGTGGCTGCTGCCAG
TGGCGATAAGTCGTGTCTTACCGGGTTGGACTCAAGACGATAGTTACCGGATAAGGCGCAGCGGTCGGGC
TGAACGGGGGGTTCGTGCACACAGCCCAGCTTGGAGCGAACGACCTACACCGAACTGAGATACCTACAGC
GTGAGCTATGAGAAAGCGCCACGCTTCCCGAAGGGAGAAAGGCGGACAGGTATCCGGTAAGCGGCAGGGT
CGGAACAGGAGAGCGCACGAGGGAGCTTCCAGGGGGAAACGCCTGGTATCTTTATAGTCCTGTCGGGTTT
CGCCACCTCTGACTTGAGCGTCGATTTTTGTGATGCTCGTCAGGGGGGCGGAGCCTATGGAAAAACGCCA
GCAACGCGGCCTTTTTACGGTTCCTGGCCTTTTGCTGGCCTTTTGCTCACATGTTCTTTCCTGCGTTATC
CCCTGATTCTGTGGATAACCGTATTACCGCCTTTGAGTGAGCTGATACCGCTCGCCGCAGCCGAACGACC
GAGCGCAGCGAGTCAGTGAGCGAGGAAGCGGAAGAGCGCCTGATGCGGTATTTTCTCCTTACGCATCTGT
GCGGTATTTCACACCGCAATGGTGCACTCTCAGTACAATCTGCTCTGATGCCGCATAGTTAAGCCAGTAT
ACACTCCGCTATCGCTACGTGACTGGGTCATGGCTGCGCCCCGACACCCGCCAACACCCGCTGACGCGCC
CTGACGGGCTTGTCTGCTCCCGGCATCCGCTTACAGACAAGCTGTGACCGTCTCCGGGAGCTGCATGTGT
CAGAGGTTTTCACCGTCATCACCGAAACGCGCGAGGCAGCTGCGGTAAAGCTCATCAGCGTGGTCGTGAA
GCGATTCACAGATGTCTGCCTGTTCATCCGCGTCCAGCTCGTTGAGTTTCTCCAGAAGCGTTAATGTCTG
GCTTCTGATAAAGCGGGCCATGTTAAGGGCGGTTTTTTCCTGTTTGGTCACTGATGCCTCCGTGTAAGGG
GGATTTCTGTTCATGGGGGTAATGATACCGATGAAACGAGAGAGGATGCTCACGATACGGGTTACTGATG
ATGAACATGCCCGGTTACTGGAACGTTGTGAGGGTAAACAACTGGCGGTATGGATGCGGCGGGACCAGAG
AAAAATCACTCAGGGTCAATGCCAGCGCTTCGTTAATACAGATGTAGGTGTTCCACAGGGTAGCCAGCAG
CATCCTGCGATGCAGATCCGGAACATAATGGTGCAGGGCGCTGACTTCCGCGTTTCCAGACTTTACGAAA
CACGGAAACCGAAGACCATTCATGTTGTTGCTCAGGTCGCAGACGTTTTGCAGCAGCAGTCGCTTCACGT
TCGCTCGCGTATCGGTGATTCATTCTGCTAACCAGTAAGGCAACCCCGCCAGCCTAGCCGGGTCCTCAAC
GACAGGAGCACGATCATGCGCACCCGTGGGGCCGCCATGCCGGCGATAATGGCCTGCTTCTCGCCGAAAC
GTTTGGTGGCGGGACCAGTGACGAAGGCTTGAGCGAGGGCGTGCAAGATTCCGAATACCGCAAGCGACAG
GCCGATCATCGTCGCGCTCCAGCGAAAGCGGTCCTCGCCGAAAATGACCCAGAGCGCTGCCGGCACCTGT
CCTACGAGTTGCATGATAAAGAAGACAGTCATAAGTGCGGCGACGATAGTCATGCCCCGCGCCCACCGGA
AGGAGCTGACTGGGTTGAAGGCTCTCAAGGGCATCGGTCGAGATCCCGGTGCCTAATGAGTGAGCTAACT
TACATTAATTGCGTTGCGCTCACTGCCCGCTTTCCAGTCGGGAAACCTGTCGTGCCAGCTGCATTAATGA
ATCGGCCAACGCGCGGGGAGAGGCGGTTTGCGTATTGGGCGCCAGGGTGGTTTTTCTTTTCACCAGTGAG
ACGGGCAACAGCTGATTGCCCTTCACCGCCTGGCCCTGAGAGAGTTGCAGCAAGCGGTCCACGCTGGTTT
GCCCCAGCAGGCGAAAATCCTGTTTGATGGTGGTTAACGGCGGGATATAACATGAGCTGTCTTCGGTATC
GTCGTATCCCACTACCGAGATATCCGCACCAACGCGCAGCCCGGACTCGGTAATGGCGCGCATTGCGCCC
AGCGCCATCTGATCGTTGGCAACCAGCATCGCAGTGGGAACGATGCCCTCATTCAGCATTTGCATGGTTT
GTTGAAAACCGGACATGGCACTCCAGTCGCCTTCCCGTTCCGCTATCGGCTGAATTTGATTGCGAGTGAG
ATATTTATGCCAGCCAGCCAGACGCAGACGCGCCGAGACAGAACTTAATGGGCCCGCTAACAGCGCGATT
TGCTGGTGACCCAATGCGACCAGATGCTCCACGCCCAGTCGCGTACCGTCTTCATGGGAGAAAATAATAC
TGTTGATGGGTGTCTGGTCAGAGACATCAAGAAATAACGCCGGAACATTAGTGCAGGCAGCTTCCACAGC
AATGGCATCCTGGTCATCCAGCGGATAGTTAATGATCAGCCCACTGACGCGTTGCGCGAGAAGATTGTGC
ACCGCCGCTTTACAGGCTTCGACGCCGCTTCGTTCTACCATCGACACCACCACGCTGGCACCCAGTTGAT
CGGCGCGAGATTTAATCGCCGCGACAATTTGCGACGGCGCGTGCAGGGCCAGACTGGAGGTGGCAACGCC
AATCAGCAACGACTGTTTGCCCGCCAGTTGTTGTGCCACGCGGTTGGGAATGTAATTCAGCTCCGCCATC
GCCGCTTCCACTTTTTCCCGCGTTTTCGCAGAAACGTGGCTGGCCTGGTTCACCACGCGGGAAACGGTCT
GATAAGAGACACCGGCATACTCTGCGACATCGTATAACGTTACTGGTTTCACATTCACCACCCTGAATTG
ACTCTCTTCCGGGCGCTATCATGCCATACCGCGAAAGGTTTTGCGCCATTCGATGGTGTCCGGGATCTCG
ACGCTCTCCCTTATGCGACTCCTGCATTAGGAAGCAGCCCAGTAGTAGGTTGAGGCCGTTGAGCACCGCC
GCCGCAAGGAATGGTGCATGCAAGGAGATGGCGCCCAACAGTCCCCCGGCCACGGGGCCTGCCACCATAC
CCACGCCGAAACAAGCGCTCATGAGCCCGAAGTGGCGAGCCCGATCTTCCCCATCGGTGATGTCGGCGAT
ATAGGCGCCAGCAACCGCACCTGTGGCGCCGGTGATGCCGGCCACGATGCGTCCGGCGTAGAGGATCGAG
ATCTCGATCCCGCGAAATTAATACGACTCACTATAGGGGAATTGTGAGCGGATAACAATTCC
