>Addgene plasmid #159618 | pET-AspS | depositor partial sequence | sequence record 309575 | pET-AspS sequence 782 bps
TTTGTTTACTTTAAGAAGGAGATATACCATGGGCAGCAGCCATCATCATCATCATCACAGCAGCGGCCTG
GTGCCGCGCGGCAGCCATATGGCAATATTAGGTTTAGGCACGGATATTGTGGAGATCGCTCGCATCGAAG
CGGTGATCGCCCGATCCGGTGATCGCCTGGCACGCCGCGTATTAAGCGATAACGAATGGGCTATCTGGAA
AACGCACCACCAGCCGGTGCGTTTTCTGGCGAAGCGTTTTGCTGTGAAAGAAGCCGCAGCAAAAGCGTTT
GGCACCGGGATCCGCAATGGTCTGGCGTTTAATCAATTTGAAGTATTCAATGATGAGCTCGGCAAACCAC
GGCTACGGCTATGGGGCGAGGCATTAAAACTGGCGGAAAAGCTGGGCGTTGCAAATATGCATGTAACGCT
GGCAGATGAGCGGCACTATGCTTGTGCCACGGTAATTATTGAAAGTTAACTCGAGCACCACCACCACCAC
CACTGAGATCCGGCTGCTAACAAAGCCCGAAAGGAAGCTGAGTTGGCTGCTGCCACCGCTGAGCAATAAC
TAGCATAACCCCTTGGGGCCTCTAAACGGGTCTTGAGGGGTTTTTTGCTGAAAGGAGGAACTATATCCGG
ATTGGCGAATGGG
[124 nt withheld, positions 644-767]
CGCCGGCTTTCCCCG
